>Addgene plasmid #25642 | pCDF1-PTPRD-WT | addgene full sequence | sequence record 308833 | Addgene NGS Result
CATATGCCAAGTACGCCCCCTATTGACGTCAATGACGGTAAATGGCCCGCCTGGCATTATGCCCAGTACA
TGACCTTATGGGACTTTCCTACTTGGCAGTACATCTACGTATTAGTCATCGCTATTACCATGGTGATGCG
GTTTTGGCAGTACATCAATGGGCGTGGATAGCGGTTTGACTCACGGGGATTTCCAAGTCTCCACCCCATT
GACGTCAATGGGAGTTTGTTTTGGCACCAAAATCAACGGGACTTTCCAAAATGTCGTAACAACTCCGCCC
CATTGACGCAAATGGGCGGTAGGCGTGTACGGTGGGAGGTCTATATAAGCAGAGCTTGTGAAACTTCGAG
GAGTCTCTTTGTTGAGGACTTTTGAGTTCTCCCTTGAGGCTCCCACAGATACAATAAATATTTGAGATTG
AACCCTGTCGAGTATCTGTGTAATCTTTTTTACCTGTGAGGTCTCGGAATCCGGGCCGAGAACTTCGCAG
TTGGCGCCCGAACAGGGACTTGATTGAGAGTGATTGAGGAAGTGAAGCTAGAGCAATAGAAAGCTGTTAA
GCAGAACTCCTGCTGACCTAAATAGGGAAGCAGTAGCAGACGCTGCTAACAGTGAGTATCTCTAGTGAAG
CAGACTCGAGCTCATAATCAAGTCATTGTTTAAAGGCCCAGATAAATTACATCTGGTGACTCTTCGCGGA
CCTTCAAGCCAGGAGATTCGCCGAGGGACAGTCAACAAGGTAGGAGAGATTCTACAGCAACATGGGGAAT
GGACAGGGGCGAGATTGGAAAATGGCCATTAAGAGATGTAGTAATGTTGCTGTAGGAGTAGGGGGGAAGA
GTAAAAAATTTGGAGAAGGGAATTTCAGATGGGCCATTAGAATGGCTAATGTATCTACAGGACGAGAACC
TGGTGATATACCAGAGACTTTAGATCAACTAAGGTTGGTTATTTGCGATTTACAAGAAAGAAGAGAAAAA
TTTGGATCTAGCAAAGAAATTGATATGGCAATTCCTGCATTGAGGAGAAATGGTAGGCAATGTGGCATGT
CTGAAAAAGAGGAGGAATGATGAAGTATCTCAGACTTATTTTATAAGGGAGATACTGTGCTGAGTTCTTC
CCTTTGAGGAAGGTATGTCATATCCTAGACATAGTCTCAATTTTAAAAGAAGAGGTAGGATAGGAGGGAT
GGCCCCTTATGAATTATTAGCACAACAAGAATCCTTAAGAATACAAGATTATTTTTCTGCAATACCACAA
AAATTGCAAGCACAGTGGATTTATTATAAAGATCAAAAAGATAAGAAATGGAAAGGACCAATGAGAGTAG
AATACTGGGGACAGGGATCAGTATTATTAAAGGATGAAGAGAAGGGATATTTTCTTATAATCGATACTAG
TATTATGCCCAGTACATGACCTTATGGGACTTTCCTACTTGGCAGTACATCTACGTATTAGTCATCGCTA
TTACCATGGTGATGCGGTTTTGGCAGTACATCAATGGGCGTGGATAGCGGTTTGACTCACGGGGATTTCC
AAGTCTCCACCCCATTGACGTCAATGGGAGTTTGTTTTGGCACCAAAATCAACGGGACTTTCCAAAATGT
CGTAACAACTCCGCCCCATTGACGCAAATGGGCGGTAGGCGTGTACGGTGGGAGGTCTATATAAGCAGAG
CTCGTTTAGTGAACCGTCAGATCGCCTGGAGACGCCATCCACGCTGTTTTGACCTCCATAGAAGATTCTA
GAGCCCGGGCGCGCCGGATCCAGATCTTAATGCATGCTCGAGCGGCCGCCAGTGTGATGGATATCTGCAG
AATTCGCCCTTCACCCCGGAGGCAGTGATTCCAAGCTGCTCGCGCACGCTGCTGCCAAGCTGCAGGATGG
TGCACGTAGCCAGGCTGCTGCTGCTGCTCCTCACTTTCTTCCTCCGCACGGATGCTGAGACACCTCCAAG
GTTTACACGAACACCCGTTGATCAGACAGGGGTCTCTGGCGGAGTTGCCTCTTTCATCTGCCAAGCTACG
GGAGACCCAAGACCTAAAATTGTCTGGAACAAAAAAGGAAAGAAAGTCAGCAATCAGAGATTTGAGGTAA
TAGAGTTTGACGATGGGTCTGGATCAGTTCTCAGAATACAACCCTTACGGACTCCGAGGGATGAGGCCAT
TTATGAATGTGTGGCCTCAAATAATGTGGGAGAAATAAGTGTATCCACCAGACTCACAGTTTTGCGGGAA
GATCAAATTCCCAGGGGCTTCCCTACCATTGACATGGGCCCACAGTTGAAGGTGGTTGAGCGTACTCGCA
CGGCCACCATGCTTTGTGCAGCCAGTGGTAATCCGGATCCAGAAATCACTTGGTTTAAAGATTTCTTACC
TGTGGACACAAGCAACAACAATGGTCGTATTAAGCAGTTACGATCAGAATCTATTGGTGGTACACCAATA
AGAGGAGCCCTTCAGATTGAGCAGAGTGAAGAGTCTGACCAAGGAAAATATGAGTGTGTTGCCACCAACA
GCGCGGGCACTCGCTATTCCGCTCCTGCCAATTTATATGTCAGAGAGCTGCGAGAAGTTCGCCGTGTCCC
ACCAAGATTCTCTATCCCACCCACTAATCATGAAATCATGCCAGGCGGAAGCGTTAATATCACCTGTGTG
GCCGTGGGGTCACCAATGCCTTATGTAAAGTGGATGTTGGGGGCAGAAGATCTGACACCTGAAGATGATA
TGCCAATAGGAAGAAATGTGCTAGAACTGAATGATGTAAGACAGTCAGCAAATTACACCTGTGTTGCTAT
GTCAACACTGGGTGTCATTGAAGCAATAGCACAGATCACTGTCAAAGCCTTACCCAAACCTCCAGGAACT
CCTGTAGTGACCGAGAGCACAGCTACAAGCATCACACTGACGTGGGACTCTGGGAACCCTGAGCCTGTTT
CTTATTACATAATTCAGCATAAACCTAAAAACTCTGAGGAACTTTACAAAGAAATTGATGGGGTGGCGAC
CACACGCTACAGTGTCGCTGGACTAAGTCCCTACTCGGATTATGAATTCAGGGTTGTTGCTGTCAATAAC
ATTGGGCGGGGGCCTCCCAGCGAACCTGTGCTAACACAAACCTCAGAGCAAGCACCATCCAGTGCCCCGA
GGGATGTCCAGGCACGAATGTTGAGTTCGACCACCATTTTGGTACAGTGGAAGGAACCTGAAGAGCCAAA
TGGACAGATCCAAGGATATAGAGTTTATTATACAATGGATCCCACTCAACATGTCAACAACTGGATGAAA
CACAATGTAGCTGACAGCCAAATCACTACTATTGGCAACTTAGTGCCCCAGAAAACATATTCTGTCAAAG
TCCTGGCTTTTACCTCAATTGGAGATGGTCCCCTTTCAAGTGACATACAAGTCATCACTCAGACAGGAGT
ACCAGGGCAGCCACTAAACTTCAAAGCAGAACCTGAGTCTGAAACAAGTATTTTGCTCTCTTGGACACCT
CCACGTTCAGATACCATTGCCAACTATGAACTGGTCTACAAAGATGGGGAGCATGGAGAGGAGCAACGAA
TTACCATTGAGCCAGGGACATCATATAGGCTGCAAGGACTGAAACCAAACAGCTTATACTATTTCCGTCT
GGCTGCACGCTCCCCTCAAGGCCTGGGTGCTTCTACTGCAGAAATATCAGCTAGAACCATGCAGTCAATG
TTTGCAAAAAATTTTCATGTCAAAGCAGTAATGAAGACTTCCGTGTTGCTGTCTTGGGAGATTCCAGAGA
ATTATAACTCCGCCATGCCTTTCAAAATTCTTTATGATGATGGGAAAATGGTAGAAGAAGTGGATGGCCG
AGCCACACAGAAGTTAATTGTCAACCTGAAGCCTGAGAAATCATATTCATTTGTGCTGACAAATCGTGGA
AACAGTGCTGGTGGGCTGCAGCACAGGGTCACGGCAAAGACTGCACCAGATGTATTACGTACCAAGCCTG
CCTTCATTGGGAAGACCAACTTGGATGGCATGATTACTGTGCAACTGCCTGAAGTACCTGCAAATGAGAA
TATAAAAGGTTACTACATAATAATTGTGCCTTTGAAGAAATCTCGCGGGAAATTTATCAAGCCATGGGAG
AGTCCAGATGAAATGGAATTAGATGAGCTGCTTAAGGAGATATCTAGGAAGCGCAGAAGCATCCGTTATG
GGAGAGAAGTTGAATTAAAGCCATATATTGCCGCTCACTTTGATGTCCTTCCCACTGAGTTCACCCTGGG
GGATGACAAGCATTATGGTGGATTTACAAACAAGCAACTCCAAAGTGGTCAAGAATATGTCTTCTTTGTG
TTAGCAGTAATGGAACATGCAGAGTCTAAGATGTATGCAACCAGCCCTTACTCCGACCCCGTGGTGTCAA
TGGATCTGGATCCGCAGCCAATCACGGATGAAGAAGAAGGCTTGATCTGGGTTGTAGGTCCTGTCCTTGC
AGTGGTCTTTATCATCTGCATTGTCATTGCTATTCTTCTTTATAAAAGCAGTAAACCCGACAGGAAGAGG
GCAGAGTCCGACTCTAGAAAAAGCAGCATACCGAACAATAAGGAGATCCCTTCACACCACCCAACAGACC
CTGTAGAACTGAGGCGCCTTAACTTTCAAACACCGGGTATGGCTAGCCATCCTCCAATACCCATCTTGGA
ACTTGCAGACCACATTGAAAGATTGAAAGCAAATGACAACTTGAAGTTTTCCCAGGAATATGAGTCAATT
GACCCTGGCCAGCAGTTCACTTGGGAACATTCAAACTTGGAAGTAAACAAACCAAAGAATAGATACGCGA
ATGTAATCGCATATGATCATTCCCGGGTTCTCCTATCAGCTATAGAAGGGATCCCAGGAAGTGACTATGT
GAATGCCAACTACATAGATGGGTATAGGAAGCAAAATGCCTATATTGCAACACAGGGATCTCTCCCCGAA
ACATTTGGGGACTTTTGGAGAATGATATGGGAACAACGGAGTGCCACAGTTGTCATGATGACAAAACTAG
AAGAAAGATCAAGGGTGAAGTGTGACCAGTATTGGCCTAGCAGAGGCACAGAAACCCACGGACTCGTTCA
AGTAACGCTGCTTGATACTGTGGAGCTGGCCACATATTGTGTTCGAACATTTGCACTTTACAAGAATGGT
TCAAGTGAGAAGAGAGAAGTGAGACAATTCCAGTTCACCGCCTGGCCTGATCATGGTGTTCCAGAACACC
CTACACCTTTTCTAGCTTTCTTACGTAGAGTCAAAACCTGTAACCCTCCCGATGCTGGTCCGATGGTTGT
GCACTGCAGTGCGGGAGTTGGCCGGACTGGTTGCTTCATCGTCATAGATGCCATGTTAGAAAGAATAAAG
CATGAAAAAACTGTAGATATTTATGGCCATGTAACTTTAATGAGAGCCCAGAGGAACTATATGGTTCAAA
CAGAAGACCAATACATCTTTATCCATGATGCACTGTTAGAAGCAGTGACTTGTGGAAATACCGAAGTGCC
AGCTAGAAACTTGTATGCCTACATTCAGAAGCTGACACAAATAGAAACGGGAGAGAATGTCACAGGAATG
GAGCTCGAATTTAAGCGTCTAGCCAGCTCAAAAGCTCACACCTCAAGGTTTATCAGTGCCAATCTTCCAT
GTAATAAATTCAAAAATCGCCTTGTTAATATTATGCCATATGAATCCACAAGGGTATGCCTGCAGCCTAT
CCGTGGAGTAGAAGGATCTGATTACATCAATGCCAGTTTTATTGATGGATACAGACAACAGAAAGCCTAC
ATCGCTACCCAGGGGCCCTTGGCAGAGACCACTGAAGACTTCTGGCGGATGCTCTGGGAACACAATTCCA
CCATAGTTGTGATGCTCACCAAGCTGCGTGAAATGGGCAGAGAGAAATGTCACCAATACTGGCCAGCAGA
ACGGTCTGCAAGATACCAGTACTTTGTTGTAGATCCCATGGCTGAGTACAACATGCCACAGTATATCCTA
AGGGAATTCAAGGTCACAGATGCCAGGGACGGCCAGTCCCGAACAGTAAGGCAGTTCCAGTTCACTGACT
GGCCAGAGCAAGGAGTGCCAAAGTCCGGAGAAGGATTTATTGACTTCATCGGCCAAGTCCATAAAACAAA
AGAACAGTTTGGCCAAGATGGACCCATTTCAGTCCATTGCAGCGCGGGCGTTGGAAGAACTGGAGTCTTC
ATAACGCTAAGCATTGTTTTGGAAAGAATGAGATATGAAGGAGTTGTAGATATCTTCCAGACTGTCAAAA
TGTTAAGAACACAACGACCAGCTATGGTACAGACAGAGGATCAATATCAGTTTTCCTATCGTGCCGCACT
AGAGTACCTGGGCAGCTTTGACCACTATGCAACGTAGAAACCCCTGACCCATTCTGGATTTTTACTACAG
GCCCTTCAATATCCATGGAGTCTCTTCTGAGCCATACAGGGCACTTGAGAAGTCCTTCTTAACTTCTAGC
TAACAACTACTTAGTGGGACTATTACACACAAAACAAATTAAAAACAAATTATTCCAGGTGGACCAAGAA
TTCACAGTTTAATAATCTAACCTGAAAAATAATGAAGAGAATCCTGACTGATGAGGCATCTGAAGGATTT
TATTTACAGATACCTCAAGGATTCAAAATCAAGGGAAGAAGAAATCACAGCAAAGAACCACCATCTTATT
CAGGATTGCTTGAAAGGTGCAAGGAGAAATTGCCAGAATGCTGCAGTTCAGCACAAGATATGTGCTGGTG
TGGCTTCTCACAATGAAACGGACTCTGCTTTGACATCGCCCCTTCCCACCATACTGCTCATAATAACATT
TTAGGGGCCAAGGGGAATAATATAAAGGGCGAATTCCAGCACACTGGCGGCCGTTACTAGTGGATCCGAG
CTCGGTACCAAGCTTGATGCATAATTTAAATGAATTCGCGGCCGCGAAGGATCTGCGATCGCTCCGGTGC
CCGTCAGTGGGCAGAGCGCACATCGCCCACAGTCCCCGAGAAGTTGGGGGGAGGGGTCGGCAATTGAACG
GGTGCCTAGAGAAGGTGGCGCGGGGTAAACTGGGAAAGTGATGTCGTGTACTGGCTCCGCCTTTTTCCCG
AGGGTGGGGGAGAACCGTATATAAGTGCAGTAGTCGCCGTGAACGTTCTTTTTCGCAACGGGTTTGCCGC
CAGAACACAGCTGAAGCTTCGAGGGGCTCGCATCTCTCCTTCACGCGCCCGCCGCCCTACCTGAGGCCGC
CATCCACGCCGGTTGAGTCGCGTTCTGCCGCCTCCCGCCTGTGGTGCCTCCTGAACTGCGTCCGCCGTCT
AGGTAAGTTTAAAGCTCAGGTCGAGACCGGGCCTTTGTCCGGCGCTCCCTTGGAGCCTACCTAGACTCAG
CCGGCTCTCCACGCTTTGCCTGACCCTGCTTGCTCAACTCTACGTCTTTGTTTCGTTTTCTGTTCTGCGC
CGTTACAGATCCAAGCTGTGACCGGCGCCTACGCTAGATGACCGAGTACAAGCCCACGGTGCGCCTCGCC
ACCCGCGACGACGTCCCCAGGGCCGTACGCACCCTCGCCGCCGCGTTCGCCGACTACCCCGCCACGCGCC
ACACCGTCGATCCGGACCGCCACATCGAGCGGGTCACCGAGCTGCAAGAACTCTTCCTCACGCGCGTCGG
GCTCGACATCGGCAAGGTGTGGGTCGCGGACGACGGCGCCGCGGTGGCGGTCTGGACCACGCCGGAGAGC
GTCGAAGCGGGGGCGGTGTTCGCCGAGATCGGCCCGCGCATGGCCGAGTTGAGCGGTTCCCGGCTGGCCG
CGCAGCAACAGATGGAAGGCCTCCTGGCGCCGCACCGGCCCAAGGAGCCCGCGTGGTTCCTGGCCACCGT
CGGCGTCTCGCCCGACCACCAGGGCAAGGGTCTGGGCAGCGCCGTCGTGCTCCCCGGAGTGGAGGCGGCC
GAGCGCGCCGGGGTGCCCGCCTTCCTGGAGACCTCCGCGCCCCGCAACCTCCCCTTCTACGAGCGGCTCG
GCTTCACCGTCACCGCCGACGTCGAGGTGCCCGAAGGACCGCGCACCTGGTGCATGACCCGCAAGCCCGG
TGCCTGAGTCGACAATCAACCTCTGGATTACAAAATTTGTGAAAGATTGACTGGTATTCTTAACTATGTT
GCTCCTTTTACGCTATGTGGATACGCTGCTTTAATGCCTTTGTATCATGCTATTGCTTCCCGTATGGCTT
TCATTTTCTCCTCCTTGTATAAATCCTGGTTGCTGTCTCTTTATGAGGAGTTGTGGCCCGTTGTCAGGCA
ACGTGGCGTGGTGTGCACTGTGTTTGCTGACGCAACCCCCACTGGTTGGGGCATTGCCACCACCTGTCAG
CTCCTTTCCGGGACTTTCGCTTTCCCCCTCCCTATTGCCACGGCGGAACTCATCGCCGCCTGCCTTGCCC
GCTGCTGGACAGGGGCTCGGCTGTTGGGCACTGACAATTCCGTGGTGTTGTCGGGGAAATCATCGTCCTT
TCCTTGGCTGCTCGCCTGTGTTGCCACCTGGATTCTGCGCGGGACGTCCTTCTGCTACGTCCCTTCGGCC
CTCAATCCAGCGGACCTTCCTTCCCGCGGCCTGCTGCCGGCTCTGCGGCCTCTTCCGCGTCTTCGCCTTC
GCCCTCAGACGAGTCGGATCTCCCTTTGGGCCGCCTCCCCGCCTGGTACCGATGACAGAGTTAGAAGATC
GCTTCAGGAAGCTATTTGGCACGACTTCTACAACGGGAGACAGCACAGTAGATTCTGAAGATGAACCTCC
TAAAAAAGAAAAAAGGGTGGACTGGGATGAGTATTGGAACCCTGAAATCGATAGCTTCCAGTGCTTTGTG
AAACTTCGAGGAGTCTCTTTGTTGAGGACTTTTGAGTTCTCCCTTGAGGCTCCCACAGATACAATAAATA
TTTGAGATTGAACCCTGTCGAGTATCTGTGTAATCTTTTTTACCTGTGAGGTCTCGGAATCCGGGCCGAG
AACTTCGCAGCGAGCTCATTGTACCGCGAACTTGTTTATTGCAGCTTATAATGGTTACAAATAAAGCAAT
AGCATCACAAATTTCACAAATAAAGCATTTTTTTCACTGCATTCTAGTTGTGGTTTGTCCAAACTCATCA
ATGTATCTTATCATGTCTGGCTCTAGCTATCCCGCCCCTAACTCCGCCCAGTTCCGCCCATTCTCCGCCC
CATGGCTGACTAATTTTTTTTATTTATGCAGAGGCCGAGGCCGCCTCGGCCTCTGAGCTATTCCAGAAGT
AGTGAGGAGGCTTTTTTGGAGGCCTAGACTTTTGCAGAGACCAAATTCGTAATCATGTCATAGCTGTTTC
CTGTGTGAAATTGTTATCCGCTCACAATTCCACACAACATACGAGCCGGAAGCATAAAGTGTAAAGCCTG
GGGTGCCTAATGAGTGAGCTAACTCACATTAATTGCGTTGCGCTCACTGCCCGCTTTCCAGTCGGGAAAC
CTGTCGTGCCAGCTGCATTAATGAATCGGCCAACGCGCGGGGAGAGGCGGTTTGCGTATTGGGCGCTCTT
CCGCTTCCTCGCTCACTGACTCGCTGCGCTCGGTCGTTCGGCTGCGGCGAGCGGTATCAGCTCACTCAAA
GGCGGTAATACGGTTATCCACAGAATCAGGGGATAACGCAGGAAAGAACATGTGAGCAAAAGGCCAGCAA
AAGGCCAGGAACCGTAAAAAGGCCGCGTTGCTGGCGTTTTTCCATAGGCTCCGCCCCCCTGACGAGCATC
ACAAAAATCGACGCTCAAGTCAGAGGTGGCGAAACCCGACAGGACTATAAAGATACCAGGCGTTTCCCCC
TGGAAGCTCCCTCGTGCGCTCTCCTGTTCCGACCCTGCCGCTTACCGGATACCTGTCCGCCTTTCTCCCT
TCGGGAAGCGTGGCGCTTTCTCATAGCTCACGCTGTAGGTATCTCAGTTCGGTGTAGGTCGTTCGCTCCA
AGCTGGGCTGTGTGCACGAACCCCCCGTTCAGCCCGACCGCTGCGCCTTATCCGGTAACTATCGTCTTGA
GTCCAACCCGGTAAGACACGACTTATCGCCACTGGCAGCAGCCACTGGTAACAGGATTAGCAGAGCGAGG
TATGTAGGCGGTGCTACAGAGTTCTTGAAGTGGTGGCCTAACTACGGCTACACTAGAAGAACAGTATTTG
GTATCTGCGCTCTGCTGAAGCCAGTTACCTTCGGAAAAAGAGTTGGTAGCTCTTGATCCGGCAAACAAAC
CACCGCTGGTAGCGGTGGTTTTTTTGTTTGCAAGCAGCAGATTACGCGCAGAAAAAAAGGATCTCAAGAA
GATCCTTTGATCTTTTCTACGGGGTCTGACGCTCAGTGGAACGAAAACTCACGTTAAGGGATTTTGGTCA
TGAGATTATCAAAAAGGATCTTCACCTAGATCCTTTTAAATTAAAAATGAAGTTTTAAATCAATCTAAAG
TATATATGAGTAAACTTGGTCTGACAGTTACCAATGCTTAATCAGTGAGGCACCTATCTCAGCGATCTGT
CTATTTCGTTCATCCATAGTTGCCTGACTCCCCGTCGTGTAGATAACTACGATACGGGAGGGCTTACCAT
CTGGCCCCAGTGCTGCAATGATACCGCGAGACCCACGCTCACCGGCTCCAGATTTATCAGCAATAAACCA
GCCAGCCGGAAGGGCCGAGCGCAGAAGTGGTCCTGCAACTTTATCCGCCTCCATCCAGTCTATTAATTGT
TGCCGGGAAGCTAGAGTAAGTAGTTCGCCAGTTAATAGTTTGCGCAACGTTGTTGCCATTGCTACAGGCA
TCGTGGTGTCACGCTCGTCGTTTGGTATGGCTTCATTCAGCTCCGGTTCCCAACGATCAAGGCGAGTTAC
ATGATCCCCCATGTTGTGCAAAAAAGCGGTTAGCTCCTTCGGTCCTCCGATCGTTGTCAGAAGTAAGTTG
GCCGCAGTGTTATCACTCATGGTTATGGCAGCACTGCATAATTCTCTTACTGTCATGCCATCCGTAAGAT
GCTTTTCTGTGACTGGTGAGTACTCAACCAAGTCATTCTGAGAATAGTGTATGCGGCGACCGAGTTGCTC
TTGCCCGGCGTCAATACGGGATAATACCGCGCCACATAGCAGAACTTTAAAAGTGCTCATCATTGGAAAA
CGTTCTTCGGGGCGAAAACTCTCAAGGATCTTACCGCTGTTGAGATCCAGTTCGATGTAACCCACTCGTG
CACCCAACTGATCTTCAGCATCTTTTACTTTCACCAGCGTTTCTGGGTGAGCAAAAACAGGAAGGCAAAA
TGCCGCAAAAAAGGGAATAAGGGCGACACGGAAATGTTGAATACTCATACTCTTCCTTTTTCAATATTAT
TGAAGCATTTATCAGGGTTATTGTCTCATGAGCGGATACATATTTGAATGTATTTAGAAAAATAAACAAA
TAGGGGTTCCGCGCACATTTCCCCGAAAAGTGCCACCTGACGTCTAAGAAACCATTATTATCATGACATT
AACCTATAAAAATAGGCGTATCACGAGGCCCTTTCGTCTCGCGCGTTTCGGTGATGACGGTGAAAACCTC
TGACACATGCAGCTCCCGGAGACGGTCACAGCTTGTCTGTAAGCGGATGCCGGGAGCAGACAAGCCCGTC
AGGGCGCGTCAGCGGGTGTTGGCGGGTGTCGGGGCTGGCTTAACTATGCGGCATCAGAGCAGATTGTACT
GAGAGTGCAC
Features (pLannotate 1.2.2; 23 found; start..end, strand, type, name):
      1..132     +  enhancer       CMV enhancer (fragment): human cytomegalovirus immediate early enhancer; contains an 18-bp deletion relative to the standard CMV enhancer
    133..336     +  promoter       CMV promoter: human cytomegalovirus (CMV) immediate early promoter
    762..1025    +  CDS            gag (fragment): GAG_FIVPE - Experimental evidence at protein level: Swiss-Prot protein existence level 1. Nucleocapsid protein p13 encapsulates and protects viral dimeric unspliced (genomic) RNA. Binds these RNAs through its zinc fingers (By similarity). From Feline immunodeficiency virus (isolate Petaluma) (FIV).
   1135..1389    +  CDS            pol (fragment): POL_FIVPE - Experimental evidence at protein level: Swiss-Prot protein existence level 1. During replicative cycle of retroviruses, the reverse- transcribed viral DNA is integrated into the host chromosome by the viral integrase enzyme. RNase H activity is associated with the reverse transcriptase. From Feline immunodeficiency virus (isolate Petaluma) (FIV).
   1402..1478    +  enhancer       CMV enhancer (fragment): human cytomegalovirus immediate early enhancer
   1479..1682    +  promoter       CMV promoter: human cytomegalovirus (CMV) immediate early promoter
   1869..6404    +  CDS            PTPRS: PTPRS_CHICK - Experimental evidence at protein level: Swiss-Prot protein existence level 1. Cell surface receptor that binds to glycosaminoglycans, including chondroitin sulfate proteoglycans and heparan sulfate proteoglycans (PubMed:11865065, PubMed:17178832). Binding to chondroitin sulfate and heparan sulfate proteoglycans has opposite effects on PTPRS oligomerization and regulation of neurite outgrowth (By similarity). Contributes to the inhibition of neurite and axonal outgrowth by chondroitin sulfate proteoglycans, also after nerve transection (PubMed:17967490). Plays a role in stimulatin
   7009..7220    +  promoter       EF-1α core promoter: core promoter for human elongation factor EF-1α
   7233..7501    +  LTR            5' LTR (truncated): truncated 5' long terminal repeat (LTR) from human T-cell leukemia virus (HTLV) type 1
   7528..8127    +  CDS            PuroR: puromycin N-acetyltransferase; pac from Streptomyces alboniger; confers resistance to puromycin
   8134..8722    +  misc_feature   WPRE: woodchuck hepatitis virus posttranscriptional regulatory element
   8732..8866    +  CDS            rev (fragment): REV_FIVSD - Experimental evidence at transcript level: Swiss-Prot protein existence level 2. Escorts unspliced or incompletely spliced viral pre-mRNAs (late transcripts) out of the nucleus of infected cells. These pre- mRNAs carry a recognition sequence called Rev responsive element (RRE) located in the env gene, that is not present in fully spliced viral mRNAs (early transcripts). This function is essential since most viral proteins are translated from unspliced or partially spliced pre-mRNAs which cannot exit the nucleus by the pathway used by fully processed cellular mRNAs (By similarity).
   9059..9180    +  polyA_signal   SV40 poly(A) signal: SV40 polyadenylation signal
   9199..9334    +  rep_origin     SV40 ori: SV40 origin of replication
   9389..9411    -  protein_bind   lac operator (fragment): The lac repressor binds to the lac operator to inhibit transcription in E. coli. This inhibition can be relieved by adding lactose or isopropyl-β-D-thiogalactopyranoside (IPTG). lac repressor encoded by lacI
   9415..9445    -  promoter       lac promoter: promoter for the E. coli lac operon
   9460..9481    -  protein_bind   CAP binding site: CAP binding activates transcription in the presence of cAMP. E. coli catabolite activator protein
   9494..9586    -  CDS            lacI (fragment): lac repressor; lacI; The lac repressor binds to the lac operator to inhibit transcription in E. coli. This inhibition can be relieved by adding lactose or isopropyl-β-D-thiogalactopyranoside (IPTG).
   9769..10357   -  rep_origin     ori: high-copy-number ColE1/pMB1/pBR322/pUC origin of replication
  10528..11388   -  CDS            AmpR: β-lactamase; bla; confers resistance to ampicillin, carbenicillin, and related antibiotics
  11389..11493   -  promoter       AmpR promoter: bla
  11588..11623   +  CDS            rop (fragment): Rop protein, which maintains plasmids at low copy number; rop
  11725..7       +  misc_feature   bom (fragment) (across the origin): basis of mobility region from pBR322
