[The description below was written by a language model from this plasmid's Addgene catalogue record and pLannotate feature annotations shown in this document.]
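Description:
pCDF1-PTPRD-WT is a lentiviral mammalian expression plasmid built on the pCDF1-MCS2-EF1-Puro backbone from System Biosciences. The gag, pol and rev fragments in the feature table come from feline immunodeficiency virus, which shows it to be an FIV-based transfer vector. It carries the wild-type human cDNA for protein tyrosine phosphatase receptor-type delta (PTPRD), an insert of about 5.1 kb. In bacteria it replicates from a high-copy ColE1/pUC-type origin and is selected with ampicillin through the bla gene. Residual lac promoter/operator, lacI, rop and bom fragments are backbone remnants.

A CMV enhancer/promoter at the 5′ end of the viral cassette most likely drives the genomic RNA in packaging cells, and the partial gag and pol sequences that follow are retained viral cis elements. An internal CMV promoter then drives the PTPRD open reading frame. The automated annotation labels this frame as chicken PTPRS, but that is a homology hit to a related receptor phosphatase, and the catalogue record identifies the insert as human PTPRD. The cDNA was inserted at an NsiI site that had been engineered into the multiple cloning site by site-directed mutagenesis, and both flanking NsiI sites are retained. Downstream, an EF-1α core promoter joined to an HTLV-1 LTR segment expresses puromycin N-acetyltransferase for selection of transduced cells. A WPRE follows, which enhances transcript expression. An SV40 polyadenylation signal and SV40 origin lie beyond the viral region.

The vector is suited to stable delivery of wild-type PTPRD into mammalian cells. The associated study concerns mutational inactivation of PTPRD in glioblastoma multiforme and malignant melanoma, which fits its use as the wild-type version for expressing PTPRD in tumour cells.
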