Addgene plasmid #25642: pCDF1-PTPRD-WT
Depositing lab: Todd Waldman. Depositing organization: Georgetown University. Publication: Mutational inactivation of PTPRD in glioblastoma multiforme and malignant melanoma. Solomon DA, Kim JS, Cronin JC, Sibenaller Z, Ryken T, Rosenberg SA, Ressom H, Jean W, Bigner D, Yan H, Samuels Y, Waldman T. Cancer Res. 2008 Dec 15. 68(24):10300-6. 10.1158/0008-5472.CAN-08-3272 PubMed 19074898.
Backbone
  Vector backbone: pCDF1-MCS2-EF1-Puro
  Backbone manufacturer: System Biosciences
  Backbone size w/o insert (bp): 6606
  Vector type: Mammalian Expression, Lentiviral
  Selectable markers: Puromycin
Growth in bacteria
  Bacterial resistance: Ampicillin, 100 μg/mL
  Growth temperature: 37°C
  Growth strain: Stbl3
  Copy number: High Copy
Gene/Insert
  Gene/Insert name: Protein tyrosine phosphatase receptor-type delta (alt names: PTPRD; PTP delta)
  Species: H. sapiens (human)
  Insert size (bp): 5140
  Mutation: An NsiI restriction site was engineered into the multiple cloning site of the pCDF1-MCS2-EF1-Puro vector by site-directed mutagenesis. The PTPRD cDNA with flanking NsiI restriction sites was then cloned into this NsiI site in pCDF1.
  GenBank ID: BC106714
  Entrez Gene: PTPRD (a.k.a. HPTP, HPTPD, HPTPDELTA, PTPD, R-PTP-delta, RPTPDELTA)
  Cloning method: Restriction Enzyme; 5′ cloning site NsiI (not destroyed); 3′ cloning site NsiI (not destroyed)
  Sequencing primers: 5′ atccacgctgttttgacctc; 3′ ccaacttctcggggactgt
Terms and licenses: Academic/Nonprofit Terms; Industry Terms: Not Available to Industry
How to cite: pCDF1-PTPRD-WT was a gift from Todd Waldman (Addgene plasmid # 25642 ; http://n2t.net/addgene:25642 ; RRID:Addgene_25642)
