>Addgene plasmid #25642 | pCDF1-PTPRD-WT | addgene partial sequence | sequence record 31621 | 25642 with LNCX
TTTTGACCTCCATAGAAGATTCTAGAGCCCGGGCGCGCCGGATCCAGATCTTAATGCATGCTCGAGCGGC
CGCCAGTGTGATGGATATCTGCAGAATTCGCCCTTCACCCCGGAGGCAGTGATTCCAAGCTGCTCGCGCA
CGCTGCTGCCAAGCTGCAGGATGGTGCACGTAGCCAGGCTGCTGCTGCTGCTCCTCACTTTCTTCCTCCG
CACGGATGCTGAGACACCTCCAAGGTTTACACGAACACCCGTTGATCAGACAGGGGTCTCTGGCGGAGTT
GCCTCTTTCATCTGCCAAGCTACGGGAGACCCAAGACCTAAAATTGTCTGGAACAAAAAAGGAAAGAAAG
TCAGCAATCAGAGATTTGAGGTAATAGAGTTTGACGATGGGTCTGGATCAGTTCTCAGAATACAACCCTT
ACGGACTCCGAGGGATGAGGCCATTTATGAATGTGTGGCCTCAAATAATGTGGGAGAAATAAGTGTATCC
ACCAGACTCACAGTTTTGCGGGAAGATCAAATTCCCAGGGGCTTCCCTACCATTGACATGGGCCCACAGT
TGAAGGTGGTTGAGCGTACTCGCACGGCCACCATGCTTTGTGCAGCCAGTGGTAATCCGGATCCAGAAAT
CACTTGGTTTAAAGATTTCTTACCTGTGGACACAAGCAACAACAATGGTCGTATTAAGCAGTTACGATCA
GAATCTATTGGTGGTACACCAATAAGAGGAGCCCTTCAGATTGAGCAGAGTGAAGAGTCTGACCAAGGAA
AATATGAGTGTGTTGCCACCAACAGCGCGGGCACTCGCTATTCCGCTCCTGCCAATTTATATGTCAGAGA
GCTGCGAGAAGTTCGCCGTGTCCCACCAAGATTCTCTATCCCACCCACTAATCATGAAATCATGCCAGGC
GGAAGCGTTAATATCACCTGTGT
